>Addgene plasmid #211380 | pCdc45-mCherry | addgene full sequence | sequence record 420495 | Addgene NGS Result
TATTACCGCCATGCATTAGTTATTAATAGTAATCAATTACGGGGTCATTAGTTCATAGCCCATATATGGA
GTTCCGCGTTACATAACTTACGGTAAATGGCCCGCCTGGCTGACCGCCCAACGACCCCCGCCCATTGACG
TCAATAATGACGTATGTTCCCATAGTAACGCCAATAGGGACTTTCCATTGACGTCAATGGGTGGAGTATT
TACGGTAAACTGCCCACTTGGCAGTACATCAAGTGTATCATATGCCAAGTACGCCCCCTATTGACGTCAA
TGACGGTAAATGGCCCGCCTGGCATTATGCCCAGTACATGACCTTATGGGACTTTCCTACTTGGCAGTAC
ATCTACGTATTAGTCATCGCTATTACCATGGTGATGCGGTTTTGGCAGTACATCAATGGGCGTGGATAGC
GGTTTGACTCACGGGGATTTCCAAGTCTCCACCCCATTGACGTCAATGGGAGTTTGTTTTGGCACCAAAA
TCAACGGGACTTTCCAAAATGTCGTAACAACTCCGCCCCATTGACGCAAATGGGCGGTAGGCGTGTACGG
TGGGAGGTCTATATAAGCAGAGCTGGTTTAGTGAACCGTCAGATCCGCTAGCGCTACCGGACTCAGATCT
CGAGCTCAAGCTTCGAATTCTGCAGTCGACGGTACCGCGGGCCCGGGATCCGCCACCATGTTCGTGTCCG
ATTTCCGCAAAGAGTTCTACGAGGTGGTCCAGAGCCAGAGGGTCCTTCTCTTCGTGGCCTCGGACGTGGA
TGCTCTGTGTGCGTGCAAGATCCTTCAGGCCTTGTTCCAGTGTGACCACGTGCAATATACGCTGGTTCCA
GTTTCTGGGTGGCAAGAACTTGAAACTGCATTTCTTGAGCATAAAGAACAGTTTCATTATTTTATTCTCA
TAAACTGTGGAGCTAATGTAGACCTATTGGATATTCTTCAACCTGATGAAGACACTATATTCTTTGTGTG
TGACACCCATAGGCCAGTCAATGTCGTCAATGTATACAACGATACCCAGATCAAATTACTCATTAAACAA
GATGATGACCTTGAAGTTCCCGCCTATGAAGACATCTTCAGGGATGAAGAGGAGGATGAAGAGCATTCAG
GAAATGACAGTGATGGGTCAGAGCCTTCTGAGAAGCGCACACGGTTAGAAGAGGAGATAGTGGAGCAAAC
CATGCGGAGGAGGCAGCGGCGAGAGTGGGAGGCCCGGAGAAGAGACATCCTCTTTGACTACGAGCAGTAT
GAATATCATGGGACATCGTCAGCCATGGTGATGTTTGAGCTGGCTTGGATGCTGTCCAAGGACCTGAATG
ACATGCTGTGGTGGGCCATCGTTGGACTAACAGACCAGTGGGTGCAAGACAAGATCACTCAAATGAAATA
CGTGACTGATGTTGGTGTCCTGCAGCGCCACGTTTCCCGCCACAACCACCGGAACGAGGATGAGGAGAAC
ACACTCTCCGTGGACTGCACACGGATCTCCTTTGAGTATGACCTCCGCCTGGTGCTCTACCAGCACTGGT
CCCTCCATGACAGCCTGTGCAACACCAGCTATACCGCAGCCAGGTTCAAGCTGTGGTCTGTGCATGGACA
GAAGCGGCTCCAGGAGTTCCTTGCAGACATGGGTCTTCCCCTGAAGCAGGTGAAGCAGAAGTTCCAGGCC
ATGGACATCTCCTTGAAGGAGAATTTGCGGGAAATGATTGAAGAGTCTGCAAATAAATTTGGGATGAAGG
ACATGCGCGTGCAGACTTTCAGCATTCATTTTGGGTTCAAGCACAAGTTTCTGGCCAGCGACGTGGTCTT
TGCCACCATGTCTTTGATGGAGAGCCCCGAGAAGGATGGCTCAGGGACAGATCACTTCATCCAGGCTCTG
GACAGCCTCTCCAGGAGTAACCTGGACAAGCTGTACCATGGCCTGGAACTCGCCAAGAAGCAGCTGCGAG
CCACCCAGCAGACCATTGCCAGCTGCCTTTGCACCAACCTCGTCATCTCCCAGGGGCCTTTCCTGTACTG
CTCTCTCATGGAGGGCACTCCAGATGTCATGCTGTTCTCTAGGCCGGCATCCCTAAGCCTGCTCAGCAAA
CACCTGCTCAAGTCCTTTGTGTGTTCGACAAAGAACCGGCGCTGCAAACTGCTGCCCCTGGTGATGGCTG
CCCCCCTGAGCATGGAGCATGGCACAGTGACCGTGGTGGGCATCCCCCCAGAGACCGACAGCTCGGACAG
GAAGAACTTTTTTGGGAGGGCGTTTGAGAAGGCAGCGGAAAGCACCAGCTCCCGGATGCTGCACAACCAT
TTTGACCTCTCAGTAATTGAGCTGAAAGCTGAGGATCGGAGCAAGTTTCTGGACGCACTTATTTCCCTCC
TGTCCGAACCGGTCGCCACCATGGTGAGCAAGGGCGAGGAGGATAACATGGCCATCATCAAGGAGTTCAT
GCGCTTCAAGGTGCACATGGAGGGCTCCGTGAACGGCCACGAGTTCGAGATCGAGGGCGAGGGCGAGGGC
CGCCCCTACGAGGGCACCCAGACCGCCAAGCTGAAGGTGACCAAGGGTGGCCCCCTGCCCTTCGCCTGGG
ACATCCTGTCCCCTCAGTTCATGTACGGCTCCAAGGCCTACGTGAAGCACCCCGCCGACATCCCCGACTA
CTTGAAGCTGTCCTTCCCCGAGGGCTTCAAGTGGGAGCGCGTGATGAACTTCGAGGACGGCGGCGTGGTG
ACCGTGACCCAGGACTCCTCCCTGCAGGACGGCGAGTTCATCTACAAGGTGAAGCTGCGCGGCACCAACT
TCCCCTCCGACGGCCCCGTAATGCAGAAGAAGACCATGGGCTGGGAGGCCTCCTCCGAGCGGATGTACCC
CGAGGACGGCGCCCTGAAGGGCGAGATCAAGCAGAGGCTGAAGCTGAAGGACGGCGGCCACTACGACGCT
GAGGTCAAGACCACCTACAAGGCCAAGAAGCCCGTGCAGCTGCCCGGCGCCTACAACGTCAACATCAAGT
TGGACATCACCTCCCACAACGAGGACTACACCATCGTGGAACAGTACGAACGCGCCGAGGGCCGCCACTC
CACCGGCGGCATGGACGAGCTGTACAAGTAAAGCGGCCGCGACTCTAGATCATAATCAGCCATACCACAT
TTGTAGAGGTTTTACTTGCTTTAAAAAACCTCCCACACCTCCCCCTGAACCTGAAACATAAAATGAATGC
AATTGTTGTTGTTAACTTGTTTATTGCAGCTTATAATGGTTACAAATAAAGCAATAGCATCACAAATTTC
ACAAATAAAGCATTTTTTTCACTGCATTCTAGTTGTGGTTTGTCCAAACTCATCAATGTATCTTAAGGCG
TAAATTGTAAGCGTTAATATTTTGTTAAAATTCGCGTTAAATTTTTGTTAAATCAGCTCATTTTTTAACC
AATAGGCCGAAATCGGCAAAATCCCTTATAAATCAAAAGAATAGACCGAGATAGGGT
[37 nt withheld, positions 3488-3524]
AAAGAACGTGGACTCCAACGTCAAAGG
[49 nt withheld, positions 3552-3600]
T
[91 nt withheld, positions 3602-3692]
G
[124 nt withheld, positions 3694-3817]
CAGGTGGCACTTTTCGGGGAAATGTGCGCGGAACCCCTATTTGTTTATTTTTCTAAATACATTCAAATAT
GTATCCGCTCATGAGACAATAACCCTGATAAATGCTTCAATAATATTGAAAAAGGAAGAGTCCTGAGGCG
GAAAGAACCAGCTGTGGAATGTGTGTCAGTTAGGGTGTGGAAAGTCCCCAGGCTCCCCAGCAGGCAGAAG
TATGCAAAGCATGCATCTCAATTAGTCAGCAACCAGGTGTGGAAAGTCCCCAGGCTCCCCAGCAGGCAGA
AGTATGCAAAGCATGCATCTCAATTAGTCAGCAACCATAGTCCCGCCCCTAACTCCGCCCATCCCGCCCC
TAACTCCGCCCAGTTCCGCCCATTCTCCGCCCCATGGCTGACTAATTTTTTTTATTTATGCAGAGGCCGA
GGCCGCCTCGGCCTCTGAGCTATTCCAGAAGTAGTGAGGAGGCTTTTTTGGAGGCCTAGGCTTTTGCAAA
GATCGATCAAGAGACAGGATGAGGATCGTTTCGCATGATTGAACAAGATGGATTGCACGCAGGTTCTCCG
GCCGCTTGGGTGGAGAGGCTATTCGGCTATGACTGGGCACAACAGACAATCGGCTGCTCTGATGCCGCCG
TGTTCCGGCTGTCAGCGCAGGGGCGCCCGGTTCTTTTTGTCAAGACCGACCTGTCCGGTGCCCTGAATGA
ACTGCAAGACGAGGCAGCGCGGCTATCGTGGCTGGCCACGACGGGCGTTCCTTGCGCAGCTGTGCTCGAC
GTTGTCACTGAAGCGGGAAGGGACTGGCTGCTATTGGGCGAAGTGCCGGGGCAGGATCTCCTGTCATCTC
ACCTTGCTCCTGCCGAGAAAGTATCCATCATGGCTGATGCAATGCGGCGGCTGCATACGCTTGATCCGGC
TACCTGCCCATTCGACCACCAAGCGAAACATCGCATCGAGCGAGCACGTACTCGGATGGAAGCCGGTCTT
GTCGATCAGGATGATCTGGACGAAGAGCATCAGGGGCTCGCGCCAGCCGAACTGTTCGCCAGGCTCAAGG
CGAGCATGCCCGACGGCGAGGATCTCGTCGTGACCCATGGCGATGCCTGCTTGCCGAATATCATGGTGGA
AAATGGCCGCTTTTCTGGATTCATCGACTGTGGCCGGCTGGGTGTGGCGGACCGCTATCAGGACATAGCG
TTGGCTACCCGTGATATTGCTGAAGAGCTTGGCGGCGAATGGGCTGACCGCTTCCTCGTGCTTTACGGTA
TCGCCGCTCCCGATTCGCAGCGCATCGCCTTCTATCGCCTTCTTGACGAGTTCTTCTGAGCGGGACTCTG
GGGTTCGAAATGACCGACCAAGCGACGCCCAACCTGCCATCACGAGATTTCGATTCCACCGCCGCCTTCT
ATGAAAGGTTGGGCTTCGGAATCGTTTTCCGGGACGCCGGCTGGATGATCCTCCAGCGCGGGGATCTCAT
GCTGGAGTTCTTCGCCCACCCTAGGGGGAGGCTAACTGAAACACGGAAGGAGACAATACCGGAAGGAACC
CGCGCTATGACGGCAATAAAAAGACAGAATAAAACGCACGGTGTTGGGTCGTTTGTTCATAAACGCGGGG
TTCGGTCCCAGGGCTGGCACTCTGTCGATACCCCACCGAGACCCCATTGGGGCCAATACGCCCGCGTTTC
TTCCTTTTCCCCACCCCACCCCCCAAGTTCGGGTGAAGGCCCAGGGCTCGCAGCCAACGTCGGGGCGGCA
GGCCCTGCCATAGCCTCAGGTTACTCATATATACTTTAGATTGATTTAAAACTTCATTTTTAATTTAAAA
GGATCTAGGTGAAGATCCTTTTTGATAATCTCATGACCAAAATCCCTTAACGTGAGTTTTCGTTCCACTG
AGCGTCAGACCCCGTAGAAAAGATCAAAGGATCTTCTTGAGATCCTTTTTTTCTGCGCGTAATCTGCTGC
TTGCAAACAAAAAAACCACCGCTACCAGCGGTGGTTTGTTTGCCGGATCAAGAGCTACCAACTCTTTTTC
CGAAGGTAACTGGCTTCAGCAGAGCGCAGATACCAAATACTGTTCTTCTAGTGTAGCCGTAGTTAGGCCA
CCACTTCAAGAACTCTGTAGCACCGCCTACATACCTCGCTCTGCTAATCCTGTTACCAGTGGCTGCTGCC
AGTGGCGATAAGTCGTGTCTTACCGGGTTGGACTCAAGACGATAGTTACCGGATAAGGCGCAGCGGTCGG
GCTGAACGGGGGGTTCGTGCACACAGCCCAGCTTGGAGCGAACGACCTACACCGAACTGAGATACCTACA
GCGTGAGCTATGAGAAAGCGCCACGCTTCCCGAAGGGAGAAAGGCGGACAGGTATCCGGTAAGCGGCAGG
GTCGGAACAGGAGAGCGCACGAGGGAGCTTCCAGGGGGAAACGCCTGGTATCTTTATAGTCCTGTCGGGT
TTCGCCACCTCTGACTTGAGCGTCGATTTTTGTGATGCTCGTCAGGGGGGCGGAGCCTATGGAAAAACGC
CAGCAACGCGGCCTTTTTACGGTTCCTGGCCTTTTGCTGGCCTTTTGCTCACATGTTCTTTCCTGCGTTA
TCCCCTGATTCTGTGGATAACCG
Features (pLannotate 1.2.2; 15 found; start..end, strand, type, name):
     77..380     +  enhancer       CMV enhancer: human cytomegalovirus immediate early enhancer
    381..584     +  promoter       CMV promoter: human cytomegalovirus (CMV) immediate early promoter
    625..681     +  misc_feature   MCS: multiple cloning site
    688..2385    +  CDS            CDC45: CDC45_HUMAN - Also known as CDC45L, CDC45L2. Experimental evidence at protein level: Swiss-Prot protein existence level 1. Required for initiation of chromosomal DNA replication. From Homo sapiens (Human).
   2401..3108    +  CDS            mCherry: mCherry is a basic (constitutively fluorescent) red fluorescent protein published in 2004, derived from Discosoma sp.. It is reported to be a very rapidly-maturing monomer with low acid sensitivity.
   3128..3211    +  CDS            large T antigen (fragment): large T antigen from SV40 (simian virus 40)
   3234..3355    +  polyA_signal   SV40 poly(A) signal: SV40 polyadenylation signal
   3389..3817    -  rep_origin     f1 ori (sequence partly withheld): f1 bacteriophage origin of replication; arrow indicates direction of (+) strand synthesis
   3844..3948    +  promoter       AmpR promoter: bla
   3950..4307    +  promoter       SV40 promoter: SV40 enhancer and early promoter
   4342..5136    +  CDS            NeoR/KanR: aminoglycoside phosphotransferase from Tn5; aph(3')-II (or nptII); confers resistance to neomycin, kanamycin, and G418 (Geneticin®)
   5157..5309    +  CDS            ble (fragment): BLE_KLEPN - Experimental evidence at protein level: Swiss-Prot protein existence level 1. Binding protein with a strong affinity to the bleomycin family of antibiotics. Binds to CL990; an antimitotic-antibiotic compound. From Klebsiella pneumoniae.
   5368..5415    +  polyA_signal   HSV TK poly(A) signal: herpes simplex virus thymidine kinase polyadenylation signal (Cole and Stacy, 1985)
   5506..5522    -  polyA_signal   bGH poly(A) signal (fragment): bovine growth hormone polyadenylation signal
   5744..6332    +  rep_origin     ori: high-copy-number ColE1/pMB1/pBR322/pUC origin of replication
