[The description below was written by a language model from this plasmid's Addgene catalogue record and pLannotate feature annotations shown in this document.]
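Description:
pCdc45-mCherry is a 6,430-bp mammalian expression plasmid built on the Clontech pmCherry-N1 backbone, designed to produce human CDC45 with the red fluorescent protein mCherry fused to its C-terminus. The CDC45 coding sequence was inserted by restriction cloning between the BamHI and AgeI sites of the multiple cloning site, both of which remain intact, placing it directly upstream of the mCherry open reading frame with only a short linker between them. Transcription of the fusion is driven by the human cytomegalovirus immediate early enhancer and promoter, giving strong constitutive expression in most mammalian cell lines, and the transcript is terminated by the SV40 polyadenylation signal.

The plasmid is propagated in E. coli at high copy number through a ColE1/pUC-type origin and selected with kanamycin. As in other N1-series vectors, a single Tn5 aminoglycoside phosphotransferase (NeoR/KanR) gene serves both hosts: a bacterial bla-type promoter drives it in E. coli, while the adjacent SV40 enhancer/early promoter and the HSV TK polyadenylation signal allow expression in mammalian cells, where it confers G418 resistance that can be used to select stable transfectants. An f1 origin is also present for single-stranded DNA production. The short annotated fragments of SV40 large T antigen, ble and the bGH poly(A) signal look like backbone remnants or partial annotation matches rather than functional elements.

CDC45 is required for the initiation of chromosomal DNA replication, so the fluorescent fusion is suited to visualising the protein's localisation and dynamics in transfected cells, although the record states the purpose only as mammalian expression of the fusion.
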