Addgene plasmid #211380: pCdc45-mCherry
Purpose: mammalian expression of human Cdc45 C-terminally fused to mCherry
Depositing lab: Helmut Pospiech.
Backbone
  Vector backbone: pmCherry-N1
  Backbone manufacturer: Clontech
  Vector type: Mammalian Expression
Growth in bacteria
  Bacterial resistance: Kanamycin, 50 μg/mL
  Growth temperature: 37°C
  Growth strain: DH5alpha
  Copy number: High Copy
Gene/Insert
  Gene/Insert name: Cdc45
  Species: H. sapiens (human)
  Entrez Gene: CDC45 (a.k.a. CDC45L, CDC45L2, MGORS7, PORC-PI-1)
  Tag / fusion protein: mCherry (C terminal on insert)
  Cloning method: Restriction Enzyme; 5′ cloning site BamHI (not destroyed); 3′ cloning site AgeI (not destroyed)
Terms and licenses: Academic/Nonprofit Terms; Industry Terms: Not Available to Industry
Depositor comments: generated by Julia Kutz (Leibniz Institute on Aging - Fritz Lipmann Institute, D-07745 Jena, Germany)
How to cite: pCdc45-mCherry was a gift from Helmut Pospiech (Addgene plasmid # 211380 ; http://n2t.net/addgene:211380 ; RRID:Addgene_211380)
